# Supplementary material for: Discovery of novel papillomaviruses in the critically-endangered Malayan and Chinese pangolins
Source: bioRxiv preprint, doi:10.1101/2022.10.04.510846, version 2 (2022-10-06)
Supplement: Supplementary files [file 510846_file04.zip › Supplementary_files/Sequences/GenBank/MJ74_Complete-genome_reassembled.gb]

LOCUS       MJ74         7253 bp    DNA     circular   VRL 18-AUG-2022
DEFINITION  Complete papilloma virus assembled from the genome data of Manis javanica.
ACCESSION   MJ74
VERSION     MJ74
KEYWORDS    .
SOURCE      .
  ORGANISM  .
            .
FEATURES             Location/Qualifiers
     CDS             1200..2999
                     /gene="E1"
                     /protein_id="MJ74_E1"
                     /translation="MDKKGTVPNPEEGCSDWYLVEEAECDDMDDSFEKLFDRSEDSDLS
                     DLIDNSSVDQGNPLPLFTQQEHNESERQIQALKRKFYQSPDKTVDLSPRLQSLTISPDS
                     DRVKKRLFVPPNDSGIDIEIENEAEDTVEELQVEIVTAGNLLDELFKSRNRRAFLLAKF
                     KEAYVCSFNDITRPFKSDKSCVSDWVVFAYGMYECFYESGKEILSKQCDFLHMKMFQLQ
                     KANACLFLLRFKAQKCRETVQKLFTSTLGVAIEQLLIEPPNVRKVAAALFWYKAAMGNT
                     SYITGETPEWILRHTVVSKELEEDKFDLSMMIQWAYDNEYLEESQIAYEYAKLAEECGN
                     AAAFLKSNSQAKFVKDCACMVKHYKRAEMRNMSFAEWVDYKIRNISEDGDWKQIVKFIR
                     YQNIPFIQFIISLRDFFKGIPKRNCLVFYGPPNTGKSMFCMSLLNVLKGKVINYTNRSS
                     HFWLQPLADAKIGLLDDATYSCWQYMDDYMRNLLDGNPMSIDCKHKAPVQIKCPPLMIT
                     TNVDVLSDSTLKYLHSRLTVYQMNLEFPFPDGKPAFLLTDANWKSFFKRFWNQLEFTLE
                     EEGNDAETTRPFRCGSRPASDIV*"
     CDS             2941..4239
                     /gene="E2"
                     /protein_id="MJ74_E2"
                     /translation="MQKLQDRLDAVQDQLLTLYEKNSADLRDQIEHWKLIRTENVILHY
                     ARKQGLTSLGLHVVPPAKISEQRGKDAIEMQLYLESLSQSPYGNEPWTLTETSLETWNN
                     PPKHSLKKGGETVTVIYDNDEENQNVYVSWSYIYYQTDDSQWIKTPGDVDHAGLFYYDE
                     FLDKKYYVTFKKDAERFSVTGQWDVRYKTRIFSSGSDPQASSGRLGGQRESKRKREGEG
                     EEEAEQGAPRKKLPLTQPSSNRASAPAQRTQNRASAPAQRTQSGEGRSRRSAAGTASEG
                     GASTSSSPPSVYTTALRRRGGRQRRGPSATALHQPTPPSPEDVGRLSKTLERRSRTRLG
                     RLLEEARDPPIIIVKGGLNPLKCYRYRLNKDHKGTFAAITTGFRWVYPYEKEDHNSGRV
                     IVSFTDKQQRDAFLDTVPMPKAFAFAFGSLESL*"
     CDS             505..927
                     /gene="E6"
                     /protein_id="MJ74_E6"
                     /translation="MAQRRSENPLRIALLARSQEKGIAEVDIPCNFCGLLLPLSDKVKF
                     DVTHLNLLWKPDGPKGICQSCVKAIGYQEFCTYYEGTFTGAEIQFRYGCTFVDLNIRCQ
                     FCMRLLSDAEKSAILTTGSPVHRVRGLWKSRCIQCS*"
     CDS             929..1207
                     /gene="E7"
                     /protein_id="MJ74_E7"
                     /translation="MIGSAPTLKDILLEELPCPVSLVCDEELLPEEEEETEQVQQVPFE
                     VVVPCICGSPLSVYILCTGESLRTFQQLLLDRITFLCANCHQERQNG*"
     CDS             5739..7253
                     /gene="L1"
                     /protein_id="MJ74_L1"
                     /translation="MAVWLPAQNKFYIPPQPFTKILSTDDYVTRTQYYYHAGSERLLTV
                     GHPFYEIMKNGSVSVPKVSPNQYRVFRIKLPDPNKFAFADKNIYDPEKERLVWACRGLE
                     ISRGQPLGVPVTGNPLFNRGDDAENSGKYTADGAYKGMADHRQNIAFDPKQVQLLMVGC
                     VPATGEFWTAAQRCNGANYTQGDPPPIELRNKIIQDGDMVDIGFGAMDFHTLQPNRSDA
                     PLDILNSISLYPDYIKMAKEKFGNSLFFYARREQLYGRHFFTRDGDMGTEAIPEDLYLA
                     SKQGQAQSTISTNNYCVTPSGSLISSDSQLFNRPYWLQRAQGKNNGIAWHNQLFVTVAD
                     NTRGVIMSLNSSADGSEVTKDYDASKFKEYMRHVEEFELQFIFQLCKVKLTPENLAFLH
                     TMDETLLDEWELSVTAPKGNTIEDTYRYIQSSATRCPDAVPLPVNPDPYALYRFWDVDL
                     REEMSEELDLYPLGRKFLYQSGIGNNARTINGSTSSTTRRTKRRRG*"
     CDS             4106..5722
                     /gene="L2"
                     /protein_id="MJ74_L2"
                     /translation="MRRKITIQDVSLCPLLTNNKETHFWTLCLCLRLLLLLLVVWKACS
                     MLKRKRRAAVEDIYNQCIRFGTCPPDVKDKVENTTIADKILQYGSIGVFLGGLGIGTGR
                     GSGGTTGYTPLGEGPGVRVGTRPQFPRPFVPQPLDPIGLGPREFIPLQPLDPMGPSIVP
                     LEELPPSIDIPGSNVEVIAEIHPVEDFPTVRVPTVTTDGDSSAIVEISPHAPPVRTISR
                     TQYSNPAFEVAVAGTHNSGELSSTDHIFINGGGGDIIGEEIPLLDLSTSFGGDDMAETQ
                     FMHSTPADTTVSRPSRPYPQRLVTQRQISEPEFLSNVRSLVTFENPSFTPEDVSLIFEK
                     DVQSLEAAPHEDFRDIVRLSRPYFEDIGGHVRVSRFGQKASMKTRGGTIIGPIFHYYAD
                     ISSILPGEEAIELNILGETSQEAVIVVDSDLDNISLTASLPSSFSENELLDVPETFPNN
                     MQLSFGPRGRSILPLPDLSVERPPLSYLDLPVFVHYPVADNGHPIIYPSDIPLIIFRPD
                     TTGLDFDIHPSLLKRRKRVYV*"
     misc_feaure     1..504
                     /note="URR"
     misc_feaure     405..424
                     /note="E1BS"
     misc_feaure     354..366
                     /note="E2BS"
     CDS             join(1576..1607,3537..4239)
                     /gene="E8^E2"
                     /protein_id="MJ74_E8^E2"
                     /translation="MKLKILLKNYSDPQASSGRLGGQRESKRKREGEGEEEAEQGAPRK
                     KLPLTQPSSNRASAPAQRTQNRASAPAQRTQSGEGRSRRSAAGTASEGGASTSSSPPSV
                     YTTALRRRGGRQRRGPSATALHQPTPPSPEDVGRLSKTLERRSRTRLGRLLEEARDPPI
                     IIVKGGLNPLKCYRYRLNKDHKGTFAAITTGFRWVYPYEKEDHNSGRVIVSFTDKQQRD
                     AFLDTVPMPKAFAFAFGSLESL*"
     CDS             join(1200..1212,3537..3994)
                     /gene="E1^E4"
                     /protein_id="MJ74_E1^E4"
                     /translation="MDKKAILRLLLDDSEDKENQKERGRERERKRRNRAPRERNSPSPS
                     PRPTEPPRLRRGRRTEPPRLRRGRRVARAGPDGQPLEPRLREGHPPLPPHPPYTPPLSD
                     EEEEDSDEDHQLQHFTNQLRHLQKTWEDYLKRLSEEVGQDLEDCWKRRETRQ*"
ORIGIN
        1 ggtgaattgt ttatttgttt gtccttgtta tgttgtccat ttcattgttg tccacttgta
       61 attaaaattg tttctgcttt actttatgtg tcgctcctta ataccttgtg tgttgctcat
      121 aaatcagctt ataaaggaga ggccctttcg tgtctagaca ctggtagcct tcggcttaga
      181 ttgttccttt gatagattca aaagaactaa ttcgttaagc tccagctgcc attttggcgc
      241 cattggcgtc ctttcaaatt ttgaaaggat taggattggt tagttaacta gtgccaagtc
      301 agcattggcg gacttcccgg atagttggaa gcacctcgaa ggcctcaggc cataacgaat
      361 tcggtcggga cacgtttggt gttagcagta gacggtaagt gtgattgttg ttggcaacaa
      421 ccattactgt ttttttttcc tgtaatataa cactatccgt agtggttata tatagagagc
      481 ctgactttga acaatgttgc acacatggct cagaggcgct ctgaaaaccc actgcgaatt
      541 gctcttctag caagaagcca ggaaaaggga attgcagagg tggacattcc ttgcaacttt
      601 tgcggtcttc ttcttccact ttctgacaag gtgaagtttg atgttactca tctgaatctt
      661 ctttggaagc cagacgggcc aaaaggaatt tgtcaatcct gcgtgaaggc aattggatat
      721 caggaatttt gtacttatta tgagggcaca tttacagggg ctgaaataca attcagatat
      781 ggctgtacat ttgtagatct aaatattaga tgtcagtttt gcatgagatt attgtcagat
      841 gcagagaaaa gtgctatttt aactacaggt tcaccagtgc acagagtaag gggcctttgg
      901 aaatcaaggt gcatccaatg ctcttaaaat gataggatca gcacccacct tgaaggatat
      961 tttgttagag gagttgcctt gtcctgtcag tctagtttgt gacgaggagt tgctaccaga
     1021 ggaagaggag gagacagaac aggtgcaaca agtcccattt gaggtggttg tgccctgtat
     1081 atgtgggtca cctcttagtg tatatatttt gtgcactgga gaatctctga ggacctttca
     1141 acaattgctg ttggacagaa taaccttcct ttgtgctaac tgccatcagg aacgccaaaa
     1201 tggataaaaa aggtactgtt ccaaatccag aggagggatg cagtgactgg tatcttgtgg
     1261 aagaggctga atgtgatgat atggatgatt ccttcgaaaa attatttgac aggagcgagg
     1321 actcagattt atcagatcta atagataatt catcagtgga tcagggaaat cccttgcctt
     1381 tatttacaca acaggagcat aacgaaagcg aaagacagat ccaagctctg aaaagaaagt
     1441 tttatcagag tccagataaa actgttgatt tgagtccgcg attgcaaagt ctcaccatct
     1501 cacccgatag cgatcgcgtt aaaaaaagat tatttgttcc ccctaatgac agtggtatag
     1561 atatagaaat tgaaaatgaa gctgaagata ctgttgaaga attacaggta gaaatagtaa
     1621 ccgcgggtaa ccttcttgat gaattattta aaagtagaaa ccgccgcgcg tttcttttgg
     1681 caaaatttaa agaagcatat gtttgcagtt ttaatgatat tacgcggcct ttcaaaagtg
     1741 ataagtcttg tgtttctgat tgggtagtgt ttgcgtatgg tatgtatgaa tgtttttatg
     1801 aaagtggtaa agaaatattg tcaaaacaat gtgacttcct gcatatgaaa atgtttcaat
     1861 tgcagaaagc aaatgcatgt ttatttttgt taagattcaa ggctcagaaa tgtagagaaa
     1921 cagttcaaaa attatttaca agtaccctag gtgtcgccat agagcaattg ttaatagaac
     1981 ctccaaatgt aagaaaagta gcagcagcac ttttctggta taaagcagcg atgggaaata
     2041 catcttatat tacaggggaa actccagaat ggatattaag acacacagta gtatcaaaag
     2101 aattagagga agataaattt gacttgtcaa tgatgataca gtgggcctat gataatgaat
     2161 atttagaaga aagtcaaata gcatatgagt atgcaaaatt agctgaagag tgtggaaatg
     2221 ctgcagcctt tcttaaatct aatagtcagg caaaatttgt aaaagattgt gcatgtatgg
     2281 ttaaacatta taaaagagca gaaatgagaa atatgtcatt tgcagaatgg gtagattata
     2341 aaatcagaaa tataagtgaa gatggagact ggaaacaaat tgtaaaattt attagatatc
     2401 aaaatattcc atttatacaa tttattatta gtttaagaga tttctttaaa ggaatcccca
     2461 aaagaaattg tttggtattc tatggtccac caaatactgg taaatcaatg ttttgcatga
     2521 gtttacttaa tgtgctgaag ggcaaagtga ttaattacac aaatagaagt agccatttct
     2581 ggttgcaacc tttagcagat gcaaagatag gattattaga tgatgccaca tattcttgct
     2641 ggcaatatat ggatgattat atgagaaatc tattagatgg taacccaatg agcattgatt
     2701 gcaaacataa ggcccctgta caaattaaat gtcctcccct aatgatcact accaatgtag
     2761 atgttcttag tgatagtaca ttaaaatatt tacatagtag actgacagtg tatcaaatga
     2821 atttagaatt tccatttcct gatggtaaac ctgcattctt attaacagat gccaattgga
     2881 aatctttctt taaaaggttc tggaatcagt tagaatttac tcttgaagaa gaagggaacg
     2941 atgcagaaac tacaagaccg tttagatgcg gttcaagacc agcttctgac attgtatgaa
     3001 aaaaacagtg cagatctaag agaccaaata gaacattgga aattgataag aacagaaaat
     3061 gttatattac attatgcaag gaagcagggc ctaacatcat taggcctaca tgtagtccct
     3121 ccagcaaaaa tatctgaaca aaggggtaaa gatgctattg aaatgcaatt atatttagaa
     3181 tctttatctc agtcccctta tggcaatgaa ccatggaccc tgacagaaac aagcttagaa
     3241 acatggaata atcctccaaa acattctcta aaaaaaggtg gtgaaacagt aacagtgata
     3301 tatgacaatg atgaggaaaa ccaaaatgtg tatgtatctt ggagttatat atattatcaa
     3361 accgatgatt cgcaatggat aaaaacacct ggtgatgtag accatgctgg actcttctat
     3421 tatgatgagt ttttagataa aaaatattat gtgactttca aaaaagatgc tgaaaggttt
     3481 agtgttacag gacagtggga tgtaaggtat aaaacacgca tattttcttc tggcagcgat
     3541 cctcaggctt cttctggacg actcggagga caaagagaat caaaaagaaa gagggaggga
     3601 gagggagagg aagaggcgga acagggcgcc ccgagaaaga aactccccct cacccagccc
     3661 tcgtccaaca gagcctccgc gcctgcgcag aggacgcaga acagagcctc cgcgcctgcg
     3721 cagaggacgc agagtggcga gggcaggtcc agacggtcag ccgctggaac cgcgtctgag
     3781 ggaggggcat ccacctcttc ctccccaccc tccgtataca ccaccgctct cagacgaaga
     3841 ggaggaagac agcgacgagg accatcagct acagcacttc accaaccaac tccgccatct
     3901 ccagaagacg tgggaagatt atctaaaacg cttgagcgaa gaagtaggac aagacttgga
     3961 agactgttgg aagaggcgag agacccgcca ataattatag tgaaaggtgg tctaaatcca
     4021 ctaaaatgtt ataggtatag gttgaacaaa gatcataagg ggacatttgc tgctataact
     4081 acagggttca gatgggttta tccttatgag aaggaagatc acaattcagg acgtgtcatt
     4141 gtgtccttta ctgacaaaca acaaagagac gcatttctgg acactgtgcc tatgcctaag
     4201 gcttttgctt ttgcttttgg tagtttggaa agcttgtagc atgctaaaaa gaaagcggcg
     4261 cgcggctgta gaggacattt acaaccagtg tataagattt ggtacctgtc ctccagatgt
     4321 gaaggacaag gttgagaata caacaattgc tgataaaata ttgcaatatg gaagtattgg
     4381 tgtgttcctt ggcggtttgg gcattggaac agggcggggt tcaggtggaa ctactgggta
     4441 tacacctcta ggcgagggcc caggcgtcag ggttgggact aggcctcaat tccctaggcc
     4501 ttttgtgcct caacccttag accctattgg gctgggaccc agggaattta tccctctaca
     4561 accacttgat cccatgggac cctctattgt acctttggaa gaattacctc catccattga
     4621 cataccaggt agtaatgtgg aggtcatagc tgaaatacac cctgttgagg attttccaac
     4681 tgtccgtgta cctactgtga ccactgatgg tgactcctca gcaatagtag aaatttcacc
     4741 tcatgcaccc cctgtgagaa ctatttcaag aacccaatat tcaaatccag cctttgaggt
     4801 agcagttgct gggacacata acagtggtga attatcatcc actgatcata tattcattaa
     4861 tggtggtggg ggggacatta ttggtgagga gatacctttg ctggacctca gtacttcttt
     4921 tggtggagat gacatggctg aaacacaatt tatgcatagc actcctgcag atacaactgt
     4981 atctaggcct tccaggcctt atcctcaacg ccttgttact cagaggcaga tcagtgaacc
     5041 agaatttctc agtaatgtta ggtccttggt cacctttgaa aatccttcat ttacaccaga
     5101 ggatgtgtct ctcatatttg aaaaggatgt tcagtctctt gaggctgcac cacatgagga
     5161 cttcagggat atagtgcgcc tcagtaggcc ttattttgag gacataggag gccatgtaag
     5221 ggtcagcagg tttggacaga aggcttctat gaaaactcgt ggtggaacaa tcataggacc
     5281 tatttttcat tattatgcag atatttcttc aattttgcct ggagaggaag caattgaatt
     5341 gaatattctt ggggaaactt ctcaggaagc agttattgta gttgattcag atttggataa
     5401 tattagttta actgcatcct tacctagttc attctctgag aatgagctgc ttgatgttcc
     5461 tgaaacattt ccgaacaaca tgcaattatc ttttggtccc agaggaagat ctattttacc
     5521 tttgcctgat ttaagtgtgg aaaggcctcc cttatcatat ttagacttac ctgtatttgt
     5581 tcattatcct gttgcagaca atggccaccc aattatttat ccttctgata ttccactcat
     5641 aatctttaga ccagatacca ctggccttga ttttgatatt catccaagtc ttttgaagag
     5701 gaggaagagg gtttatgttt gatttgattt attttcagat ggcggtgtgg cttccagcgc
     5761 agaataagtt ttacatacct ccacaaccat ttacaaagat tctgagtaca gatgactacg
     5821 tgactagaac gcagtattac taccatgctg gcagtgaacg cctcctgact gtgggtcatc
     5881 cattctatga aattatgaag aatggttcag tgtctgtgcc aaaggtgtct cctaatcaat
     5941 atagggtatt caggataaaa ttgccagatc caaataagtt tgcttttgca gataaaaata
     6001 tttatgaccc agaaaaggaa agattggtgt gggcctgcag agggttggag attagtagag
     6061 gtcagccttt gggtgtacct gtaacaggaa atcctttatt taatagaggt gatgatgctg
     6121 agaactcagg aaaatataca gctgatggtg catataaagg tatggcagat cacaggcaaa
     6181 acattgcatt tgatcctaag caggttcaac tccttatggt tggatgtgta cctgctactg
     6241 gagagttttg gactgctgca caaagatgta atggggctaa ttatacccaa ggtgatcctc
     6301 ctccaattga attaagaaat aaaattattc aggatgggga tatggtagat attggttttg
     6361 gagctatgga ctttcatact ttgcaaccta atagatctga tgctccttta gatatattaa
     6421 attctataag tctttatcct gattatatta agatggcaaa agaaaaattt ggcaattctt
     6481 tgttttttta tgctcgtaga gagcagctgt atggccgcca tttttttaca agagatggtg
     6541 acatgggaac ggaggccatt cctgaagatt tatatttggc atctaagcaa ggccaggcac
     6601 aaagtactat ctcaactaat aattattgtg ttactccaag tggttccctt attagcagtg
     6661 attcccaatt gtttaatagg ccatattggt tacagagagc acagggaaag aataatggta
     6721 ttgcctggca taatcaatta tttgtaactg ttgctgacaa taccagagga gttataatgt
     6781 ctctaaattc ttctgctgat ggttctgaag ttacaaaaga ttatgatgct agtaagttta
     6841 aagagtacat gaggcatgtg gaagaatttg aattacaatt tatttttcaa ttatgtaaag
     6901 taaaattgac ccctgaaaat ttggcttttt tgcacacaat ggatgagaca ttacttgatg
     6961 agtgggaact ttctgttaca gctccaaaag gaaatacaat tgaggacacc tatagatata
     7021 ttcagtcttc tgcaacaaga tgcccagatg cagtgccttt gcctgttaat cctgatccat
     7081 atgcacttta taggttttgg gatgtagacc taagagagga aatgtctgag gaattagatc
     7141 tatacccatt aggaaggaaa tttttatatc aaagtggaat tggaaataat gcccgcacca
     7201 ttaatggttc tacctcatcc acaacccgca gaaccaaaag gaggaggggc tag
//
