# Supplementary material for: Discovery of novel papillomaviruses in the critically-endangered Malayan and Chinese pangolins
Source: bioRxiv preprint, doi:10.1101/2022.10.04.510846, version 2 (2022-10-06)
Supplement: Supplementary files [file 510846_file04.zip › Supplementary_files/Sequences/GenBank/MJ55_Complete_genome.gb]

LOCUS       MJ55         7404 bp    DNA     circular   VRL 18-AUG-2022
DEFINITION  Complete papilloma virus genome assembled from the genome data of Manis javanica.
ACCESSION   MJ55
VERSION     MJ55
KEYWORDS    .
SOURCE      .
  ORGANISM  .
            .
FEATURES             Location/Qualifiers
     CDS             1310..3121
                     /gene="E1"
                     /protein_id="MJ55_E1"
                     /translation="MDDKKGTDYPEEGCSGWYLVQEAECDDIDDSLEKLFDQSQESDIS
                     DLLDNGSVSQGNSLALFAHQCNTESERQLQVLKRKFLPSPDKNDLSPRLQTLTISPGSD
                     RVKKRLFIPPNDSGIDIEVITENEVEDTNEELQVDHVNTPRAEEVVSELCKSKNVRILL
                     FAKFKEAFVCSFTEITRPFKSDKTCIADWVVFAYGMSECFYESAKELLSKSCEYLHMKM
                     FQLEKGNACLFLMRYKTQKCRETILKMFVTSLGVTAEQMLIDPPNIRKPAAAIFWYKAS
                     LSNTSFVVGETPEWIRRHTMVSLAMEEEKTFDLSLMIQWAYDNDFTDECTIAYEYAKIA
                     DEEGNAAAFLKSNNQAKYVKDCTYMVRQYKRAEMKNMNMGQWIRFKLSAIKKEGDWKEI
                     VRFLRYQNLSFINFIIIMKQFLKGIPKKNCVVLYGPPNTGKSLFCMSLLRVLHGKVISF
                     TNRQSQFWLQPLADTKIALLDDATYSCWQYIDVYLRNALDGNPISLDCKHKAPMQIKCP
                     PLLITTNVDVLRDDTLKYIHSRIQVLEMRLEFPLTATGEPGFNLNDENWKSFFERFWEQ
                     LELPTEEEDAETSRPFRCGSREPSDIL*"
     CDS             3063..4391
                     /gene="E2"
                     /protein_id="MJ55_E2"
                     /translation="MQKLQDRLDAVQENLLTFYEKNSTKLSDQIEHWKNVRTENVLYYY
                     ARKQGLTHLGLNTVPPLQVTEHRGKTAIEMQLTLETLALSPYKDEPWTLAETSVEGWTS
                     PPKYCFKKEGERVSVIYDGDENNENVYVKWKYIYYQTDDQQWIKTPGHVDNIGLFFYDE
                     HLNKTYYILFKDDAKRYSTMGKWDVRYKNQIFSSASLSPPVSPSGGQGQRKRKREGEGE
                     DEGERQGKKQRQQQAATASRRLPHTVSPTHQTTGPSPPRTRQGSQSSPRYTPRHTRSPG
                     SPVTASTPHLYTTRIGRGRGRGRGRGRGRVLGRGGQRQGERTPSSAPPSPEEVGRRRQT
                     PQRRSRTRLGRLIEDARDPPIVLLKGGPNALKCYRYRLNRDHSDLFEAISTCFRWVYPN
                     ARGNPSETRLLLSFTGKQQRDLFLDTVHVPKGFSVAFGSLESL*"
     CDS             614..1042
                     /gene="E6"
                     /protein_id="MJ55_E6"
                     /translation="MAARLENNPGRVSDLARQQEKRLDEIQIPCNFCGIWMTLPDKVKF
                     DLTGLRLIWKTGGPRGICQPCVRAVGFQEFVKFYEGTTDALRIEHDYGVRFLDILVRCH
                     CCMRALTDAEKGAIISTKSPVHRVRGLWKSRCMHCSNY*"
     CDS             1018..1317
                     /gene="E7"
                     /protein_id="MJ55_E7"
                     /translation="MHALFKLLIMWGVLPTLKDIILEKLSDPVELVPEELHDQEEETEQ
                     VQLVTKEIIVTCFCGTLLSISVACSGETLLQFEQLILENLTFLCGACVEEQQNG*"
     CDS             5896..7404
                     /gene="L1"
                     /protein_id="MJ55_L1"
                     /translation="MAVWLPAQNKFYIPPQPFTKILSTDEYVTRTQYYYHAGSERLLTV
                     GHPYYDIIKDDNVTVTVPKVSPNQYRVFRIRLPDPNKFAFADKNIYDPEKERLVWACRG
                     IEVSRGQPLGVPVTGNPLFNRGDDVENNGKYNGTAYKDQNDHRQNIAFDPKQVQLLLVG
                     CEPATGEFWTAARRCNGEQYQMGDPLPIELKNRIIQDGDMVDIGFGAMDYRLLQPNKSD
                     APLDILNSTTLYPDYIKMAKEKFGNSLFFYARREQLYGFFSRDGDMGKEGTPQDLYIAS
                     TNGQAQATMSTNNYCVTPSGSLISSDSQLFNRPYWIQRAQGKNNGVAWHNQLFVTVVDN
                     TRGTIMTINSAADNNGASNYVASKFKEYLRHVEEFELEFIFQLCKVKLTPENLAFLHTM
                     DETLLDEWELNITTPKGAIIEDAYRYIQSSATKCPDNVPPPANKDPWANFKFWEIDLRE
                     DMSEELDMFPLGRKFLYQSGMSNNARTINGSTGSISRKTKRRRG*"
     CDS             4393..5880
                     /gene="L2"
                     /protein_id="MJ55_L2"
                     /translation="MPKRKRRAAVEDIYSHCIRFGTCPQDVKDKVEGSTIADKILQYGS
                     AGVFLGGLGIGTGRGSGGSTGYVPLGEGPGIRVGNRPQFPRPFVPQPLDPIGVGPREYI
                     PLQPVDPMGPSIVPLEEIPPSIDIPGSNVEVVAEVHPVSDIPTSRVPVVTTDGDSSAVV
                     EITPHAPPVRTISRTQYSNPAFEVAVTSNHNAGELSAVDHIFINEGGGTVVGEEIALLD
                     LSLGTDNISTGEQETSFFQSTPQEAASRIRRPYPNRLTVNREVTDPLFLGNVKSLVTFE
                     NPTFTPEDISLIFEQDVDSISAAPHPDFQDVVKLSRPYFERVGEYVRVSRYGQKASMKT
                     RGGTVIGPIFHYYTDISAIESGEEAIELQVLGEHSGDSVVVVDTDLDNVSLHSSSLLSS
                     LPDEALLDHPEIFPETMQLVIGPRGRTVIPLPDLMIERPPIPPSDYGVYVFYPVSDSGR
                     PSVYPDDVPLVILTLDTSGPDYDIHPSLLKRRRRVYV*"
     misc_feaure     1..613
                     /note="URR"
     misc_feaure     508..527
                     /note="E1BS"
     misc_feaure     455..467
                     /note="E2BS"
ORIGIN
        1 ttatgatgtg ttatttgtga gtctatattt gttgtttgta atgtctgtcc atgtatgtcc
       61 acttctgtaa ttagagtcta tatttgtggt aatgtttgtc catgtatgtc cacttctgta
      121 attaaaaaat ttttgtttga ttcactgtcc aggtgtgtct aatactcttt gtgtttgtca
      181 tcaatttaca gcttaaatac tgagcatgtc ttaccctgtt agtgttattt tgccaaacat
      241 ctgtcagtgt cgctgctcta ggcaagtagg caagaacaga ctgagttttt actgagtaag
      301 ctgttttggc tggcgccatt tggtttttta ggcgccattt tatgaacttc aaagaaacgc
      361 ttccgattgg ctgacacggg aggcgggcac ataggattaa aactactggc gaatttccca
      421 gacagttggc agaacaaaaa ttgctccagg cagtaacgaa ttcggttttg acacggttgg
      481 tgttttacag ttactggtaa gtaatgattg ttgttagcaa caacaatgct cacatatcct
      541 taactagttc ttacttgaca cgaatggtag agtgtataaa tagagaagaa ctgtgcacag
      601 ctatatttct cacatggctg cgcggctgga gaacaaccca ggcagggtat ccgaccttgc
      661 cagacaacag gaaaaaagac ttgatgaaat acaaataccc tgcaattttt gtggaatttg
      721 gatgacattg cctgataagg tgaagtttga tcttactgga ctaagactca tttggaaaac
      781 tgggggtccc agaggcatat gccaaccatg tgttagggct gttggatttc aagaatttgt
      841 gaaattttat gagggtacta cagatgcatt aagaatagaa catgattatg gggtcagatt
      901 tttagatata cttgtaaggt gtcattgttg tatgagggca ttaactgatg ctgaaaaggg
      961 ggcaattatt agtaccaagt cgcctgtgca cagggtgaga ggtttatgga aatctagatg
     1021 catgcattgt tcaaactatt aatcatgtgg ggagtattac ccactctcaa agatattatt
     1081 ttagaaaagt tgtctgaccc agtagagcta gttcctgagg agttgcatga ccaggaggag
     1141 gagacagaac aggtgcaact tgtcactaag gaaataatag tgacctgctt ttgtggaaca
     1201 ttgttaagta tatctgtggc ttgctctgga gaaactcttt tacaatttga acaactgatt
     1261 cttgaaaatc tgaccttcct ttgcggcgcc tgcgtagagg aacaacaaaa tggatgataa
     1321 aaaaggtact gattatcctg aggagggatg tagtggatgg tatttggtgc aagaggctga
     1381 atgtgatgat atagatgatt cccttgaaaa attatttgat cagagtcagg aatcagatat
     1441 atcagatttg cttgataatg ggtctgtttc ccagggaaat tctttggctt tatttgcaca
     1501 tcaatgcaat accgaaagtg aaagacagtt acaggtacta aaaagaaaat ttctaccaag
     1561 cccagacaaa aatgatttga gtccgcggtt gcagactctc accatatctc ccgggagtga
     1621 tcgcgttaaa aaaagattat ttattccccc taatgacagt ggaatagaca tagaggtcat
     1681 tacagaaaat gaagttgaag atactaatga agaattacag gtagaccatg ttaatactcc
     1741 gcgggcagaa gaggttgtta gtgaactgtg taaaagtaaa aatgttcgca tattattatt
     1801 tgctaaattt aaggaagctt ttgtatgcag ttttacagag attacgcggc catttaaaag
     1861 tgataagacc tgcattgctg attgggttgt gtttgcgtat ggaatgtctg aatgttttta
     1921 tgaaagtgca aaagagcttc tttccaaatc atgtgaatat cttcacatga aaatgtttca
     1981 attagaaaaa ggaaatgcct gtctatttct aatgagatac aaaacacaga aatgcaggga
     2041 aacaatttta aaaatgtttg ttacatcatt gggagttaca gcagaacaaa tgttaataga
     2101 ccctcccaac attagaaaac cagctgcagc tatattctgg tataaagctt ctttaagcaa
     2161 tacatctttt gtggtagggg aaacaccaga atggattagg agacacacca tggtgtcact
     2221 ggccatggaa gaagagaaaa catttgacct ttctctaatg atacaatggg cttatgataa
     2281 tgattttact gatgaatgca caattgctta tgaatatgct aaaatagcag atgaagaggg
     2341 aaacgcagct gcatttttaa aatcaaataa tcaagcaaag tatgtaaagg actgcacata
     2401 tatggtcaga caatataaaa gagcagaaat gaaaaatatg aacatgggtc agtggataag
     2461 atttaaattg tctgccataa agaaagaagg agactggaag gaaattgtca gatttttgag
     2521 ataccagaat ttatctttta taaattttat tataataatg aaacagtttc ttaaaggaat
     2581 tccaaagaaa aactgtgttg ttctctatgg tccccctaat acagggaagt cattattctg
     2641 tatgagtctt ctcagagtgc tgcatggaaa ggttataagc tttactaaca gacaaagcca
     2701 gttctggtta cagccacttg cagatacaaa aattgccctt ttggatgatg ccacatattc
     2761 atgctggcaa tacatagatg tatatcttag aaatgcatta gatggtaatc caatatcttt
     2821 ggattgcaaa cacaaagccc ctatgcaaat aaaatgtcct ccacttctga taacaactaa
     2881 tgttgatgtt ttaagagatg ataccttaaa atatattcac agtaggatac aagtgttgga
     2941 aatgagatta gagtttccct taacagctac aggcgaacct ggctttaacc ttaatgatga
     3001 aaattggaaa tctttttttg aaaggttttg ggaacagtta gaattaccca ctgaagaaga
     3061 ggatgcagaa acttcaagac cgtttagatg cggttcaaga gaaccttctg acattttatg
     3121 agaaaaacag tacaaaatta tcagatcaaa tagaacattg gaaaaatgtc aggactgaaa
     3181 atgttcttta ttactatgcc agaaaacaag gccttaccca cttaggcctt aatactgtac
     3241 ctccattaca agtcactgaa catcggggta aaactgcaat tgaaatgcaa ctaaccctag
     3301 aaactttagc attgtcaccc tataaagatg aaccttggac acttgcagaa accagtgtgg
     3361 aaggctggac gtctccacct aagtattgtt tcaaaaaaga gggtgaacgt gtgtctgtga
     3421 tatatgatgg tgatgaaaat aatgagaatg tgtatgtgaa atggaagtat atatattatc
     3481 aaactgatga tcaacaatgg ataaaaacac caggtcatgt agataatatt ggattatttt
     3541 tctatgatga acatttaaat aaaacctact atattttatt taaagatgat gccaaaagat
     3601 atagcactat ggggaagtgg gatgtcaggt ataaaaacca aatattttct tctgccagcc
     3661 tgtctcctcc agtatctcct tcgggaggac aaggacaaag aaagaggaaa agagagggag
     3721 agggggagga cgaaggagaa agacagggga agaaacagag gcagcagcag gccgctactg
     3781 cctcgagaag gctcccccac accgtctccc cgacccacca aaccaccggc ccttcgccgc
     3841 cgaggacgcg ccaggggagc cagagctctc cacgctacac ccctaggcac acgcggtctc
     3901 cagggtcacc cgtcactgcc tcaacacccc atctctacac cacccgaatc ggacgaggac
     3961 gaggaagagg tcgaggcaga ggaagaggaa gagtactggg acgaggggga cagcgacaag
     4021 gagaacggac tccttcatca gctccgccat ctccagaaga agtgggacga cgacgtcaga
     4081 cgcctcaacg aagaagtaga acgagacttg gaaggcttat tgaagacgcg cgagaccccc
     4141 cgatagtgct gcttaaaggt ggaccaaatg ctttgaaatg ttatagatac agacttaata
     4201 gagatcacag tgacttattt gaagccatca gcacttgttt cagatgggtt tatcccaatg
     4261 ctagaggtaa tccttctgaa actagactgc tcctttcatt tactggcaaa caacaaagag
     4321 acctgtttct ggacactgtg catgttccaa aggggttttc tgtagcattt gggtccttag
     4381 agagtttgta gaatgccaaa gagaaagcgc cgcgcagcgg ttgaagacat atattcacat
     4441 tgtattcgtt ttgggacatg tccccaagat gtaaaagata aggtggaggg aagtacaatt
     4501 gcagataaaa tattacaata tggaagtgct ggtgtttttc ttgggggcct tgggattggt
     4561 acaggccgtg gctcaggggg ctctactggt tatgttcctc ttggagaagg ccctggaata
     4621 agggttggca ataggcctca atttccaagg ccttttgttc ctcaaccatt agatcctatt
     4681 ggtgttggac caagagagta tattcctctg cagcctgtag atccaatggg cccttccatt
     4741 gttcctttag aggagatacc accttccata gatatcccag gaagtaatgt tgaggttgta
     4801 gctgaagtac accctgtatc agatattcca acctcaaggg tacctgttgt aactactgat
     4861 ggagattcat ctgcagttgt tgaaataaca ccgcatgccc ccccagtgcg cactataagc
     4921 agaacacaat attcaaatcc agcatttgag gtggcagtaa ctagcaatca caatgcaggt
     4981 gaattgagtg cagtagacca tatttttatc aatgaaggtg gaggcacagt tgtgggtgaa
     5041 gagatagctt tattggattt gagtttggga acagacaaca tttctactgg tgaacaggaa
     5101 acatcatttt ttcagagtac tccacaagag gcagcttccc gcattcgcag accatatccc
     5161 aacaggttaa cagtgaatag agaggtcaca gatccactat ttttgggtaa tgtgaagtct
     5221 ttggttactt ttgaaaatcc aactttcaca ccagaagata ttagtttgat ttttgaacaa
     5281 gatgtagact ctatatctgc tgctcctcat cctgattttc aggatgtggt taaattgtcc
     5341 agaccatact ttgaaagagt tggtgagtat gttagggtta gcagatatgg gcaaaaggca
     5401 tctatgaaga caaggggagg tactgttata ggacctatat tccactatta tacagatatt
     5461 tcagctatag aaagtgggga ggaagccata gagttgcagg tattaggtga gcactcaggg
     5521 gattcagttg tagttgtaga tacagacctt gataatgtga gcttacattc ttcatcttta
     5581 ctcagttcct tacctgatga ggctttactg gatcatccag aaatatttcc tgagaccatg
     5641 caactagtta taggtcccag aggccgcaca gtcattccat tacctgattt aatgattgaa
     5701 agaccaccca ttcctccttc tgattatggg gtttatgtct tttatccagt aagtgattca
     5761 gggaggccta gtgtctatcc tgatgatgtt ccattagtaa tattgacact ggacactagt
     5821 ggcccagact atgatataca tcctagctta ttaaaaagga gaagaagagt ttatgtctga
     5881 ttttgatttt ttcagatggc ggtttggtta ccagcgcaga ataaatttta catacctccc
     5941 cagccattta caaagatact cagcacggat gaatatgtga ccaggacgca atattactac
     6001 catgctggca gtgaaaggtt gctgactgtt ggacatcctt attatgacat tattaaggat
     6061 gataatgtaa ctgtaactgt gcctaaagta tctccaaatc aatatagggt ttttaggatt
     6121 agattacctg atccaaacaa gtttgctttt gctgataaaa atatttatga tccagagaag
     6181 gaaaggttgg tgtgggcctg cagaggaatt gaggtcagca gaggtcaacc cttaggtgtt
     6241 ccagtaactg gaaatccttt gtttaacagg ggagatgatg ttgaaaataa tgggaaatat
     6301 aatggcactg cttataagga tcaaaatgat cacagacaaa acatagcatt tgatccaaag
     6361 caggttcaat tgttattggt tggctgtgaa cctgctactg gtgaattttg gacagctgca
     6421 aggagatgta atggagaaca gtatcaaatg ggtgacccct taccaattga attgaaaaat
     6481 agaataattc aagatggtga catggtagat ataggatttg gtgcaatgga ctacaggctt
     6541 ttacagccaa acaaatctga tgcacctttg gacattttaa acagcacaac attatatcct
     6601 gattatatta agatggccaa ggaaaaattt ggaaattctc ttttctttta tgccagacgg
     6661 gaacaacttt atggtttttt cagtagggat ggtgacatgg gaaaggaagg tacacctcag
     6721 gatttgtata ttgcttctac taatggtcag gcacaggcta caatgtccac taataattat
     6781 tgtgtcactc ccagtggatc tcttattagc agtgattctc aattatttaa caggccctac
     6841 tggattcaga gggcacaggg aaaaaataat ggtgttgctt ggcataacca gttatttgtt
     6901 actgttgttg acaatactag gggaacaatc atgactatta attctgctgc tgataataat
     6961 ggagcttcga attatgtggc tagtaagttt aaagaatatt taagacatgt tgaggaattt
     7021 gaattagaat ttatttttca attatgcaaa gttaaattga caccagagaa tttagctttc
     7081 ttacatacca tggatgagac tttgttagat gaatgggaat taaatattac cactcctaag
     7141 ggtgctataa ttgaggatgc ttacagatac attcaatcct ctgcaactaa atgtcctgac
     7201 aatgtgcctc ctcctgcaaa caaagaccca tgggctaact ttaaattctg ggagatagat
     7261 ttgagagagg acatgtctga agaattagac atgtttcctt taggaaggaa gtttttatat
     7321 cagagtggaa tgagtaataa tgctagaact atcaatggat ctacagggtc tatttctcgc
     7381 aagactaaaa ggaggagggg ttag
//
