# Supplementary material for: Discovery of novel papillomaviruses in the critically-endangered Malayan and Chinese pangolins
Source: bioRxiv preprint, doi:10.1101/2022.10.04.510846, version 2 (2022-10-06)
Supplement: Supplementary files [file 510846_file04.zip › Supplementary_files/Sequences/GenBank/MJ23_Complete_genome.gb]

LOCUS       MJ23         7437 bp    DNA      circular   VRL 18-AUG-2022
DEFINITION  Complete papillomavirus genome assembled from the genome data of Manis javanica
ACCESSION   MJ23
VERSION     MJ23
KEYWORDS    .
SOURCE      .
  ORGANISM  .
            .
FEATURES             Location/Qualifiers
     CDS             1259..3148
                     /gene="E1"
                     /protein_id="MJ23_E1"
                     /translation="MDDKKGTDYPEEGCSGWYLVQEAECDDIDDSLEKLFDQSQESDIS
                     DLLDNGSVSQGNSLALFAHQCNIESERQLQVLKRKFLPSPDKNDLSPRLQTLTISPGSD
                     RVKKRLFIPPNDSGIDIEVITENEVEDTNEELQVDHVNTPRAEEVVSELCKSKNVRMLL
                     FAKFKEAFVCSFTEITRPFKSDKTCIADWVVFAYGMSECFLRGHLKVIRPALLIGLCLR
                     MECLNVFMKVQKSFFPNHVNIFTXKMFQLEKGNACLFLMRYKTQKCRETILKMFVTSLG
                     VTAEQMLIDPPNIRKPAAAIFWYKASLSNTSFVVGETPEWIRRHTMVSLAMEEEKTFDL
                     SLMIQWAYDNDFTDECTIAYEYAKIADEEGNAAAFLKSNNQAKYVKDCTYMVRQYKRAE
                     MKNMNMGQWIRFKLSAIKKEGDWKEIVRFLRYQNLSFINFIIIMKQFLKGIPKKNCVVL
                     YGPPNTGKSLFCMSLLRVLHGKVISFTNRQSQFWLQPLADTKIALLDDATYPCWQYIDV
                     YLRNALDGNPISLDCKHKAPMQIKCPPLLITTNVDVLRDDTLKYIHSRVQVLEMRLEFP
                     LTATGEPGFNLNDENWKSFFERFWEQLELPTEEEDAETSRPFRCGSREPSDTL*"
     CDS             3090..4418
                     /gene="E2"
                     /protein_id="MJ23_E2"
                     /translation="MQKLQDRLDAVQENLLTLYEKNSTKLSDQIEHWKNVRTENVLYYY
                     ARKQGLTHLGLNTVPPLQVTEHRGKTAIEMQLTLETLALSPYKDEPWTLAETSVEGWTS
                     PPKYCFKKEGERVSVIYDGDENNENVYVKWKYIYYQTDDQQWIKTPGHVDNIGLFFYDE
                     HLNKTYYILFKDDAKRYSIMGKWDVRYKNQIFSSASLSPPVSPSGGQGQRKRKREGEGE
                     DEGERQGKKQRQQQAATASRRLPRTVSPTHQTTGPSPPRTRQGSQSSPRYTPRHTRSPG
                     SPITASTPHLYTTRVGRGRGRGRGRGRGRVLGRGGQRQGERTPSSAPPSPEEVGRRRQT
                     PQRRSRTRLGRLIEDARDPPIVLLKGGPNALKCYRYRLNRDHSDLFEAISTCFRWVYPN
                     ASGNPSETRLLLSFTGKQQRDLFLDTVHVPRGFSVAFGSLESL*"
     CDS             563..991
                     /gene="E6"
                     /protein_id="MJ23_E6"
                     /translation="MAARLENNPGRVSDLARQQEKRLDEIQIPCNFCGIWMTLPDKVKF
                     DLTGLRLIWKTGGPRGICQPCVRAVGFQEFVKFYEGTTDALRIEHDYGVRFLDILVRCH
                     CCMRALTDAEKGAIISTKSPVHRVRGLWKSRCMHCSNY*"
     CDS             967..1266
                     /gene="E7"
                     /protein_id="MJ23_E7"
                     /translation="MHALFKLLIMWGVLPTLKDIILEKLSDPVELVPEELHDQEEETEQ
                     VQLVTKEIIVTCFCGTLLSISVACSGETLLQFEQLILENLTFLCGACVEEQQNG*"
     CDS             5923..7437
                     /gene="L1"
                     /protein_id="MJ23_L1"
                     /translation="MAVWLPAQNKFYIPPQPFTKILSTDEYVTRTQYYYHAGSERLLTV
                     GHPYYDIIKDDNVTVTVPKVSPNQYRVFRIRLPDPNKFAFADKNIYDPEKERLVWACRG
                     IEVSRGQPLGVPVTGNPLFNRGDDVENNGKYNGTAYKDQNDHRQNIAFDPKQVQLLLVG
                     CEPATGEFWTAARRCNGEQYQMGDPLPIELKNRIIQDGDMVDIGFGAMDYRLLQPNKSD
                     APLDILNSTTLYPDYIKMAKEKFGNSLFFYARREQLYGRHFFSRDGDMGKESTPQDLYI
                     ASTNGQAQATMSTNNYCVTPSGSLISSDSQLFNRPYWIQRAQGKNNGVAWHNQLFVTVV
                     DNTRGTIMTINSAADNNGASNYVASKFKEYLRHVEEFELEFIFQLCKVKLTPENLAFLH
                     TMDETLLDEWELNITTPKGAIIEDAYRYIQSSATKCPDNVPPPANKDPWANFKFWEIDL
                     REDMSEELDMFPLGRKFLYQSGMSNNARTINGSTGSISRKTKRRRG*"
     CDS             4420..5907
                     /gene="L2"
                     /protein_id="MJ23_L2"
                     /translation="MPKRKRRAAVEDIYSHCIRFGTCPQDVKDKVEGSTIADKILQYGS
                     AGVFLGGLGIGTGRGSGGSTGYVPLGEGPGIRVGNRPQFPRPFVPQPLDPIGVGPREYI
                     PLQPVDPMGPSIVPLEEIPPSIDIPGSNVEVVAEVNPVSDIPTSRVPVVTTDGDSSAVV
                     EITPHAPPVRTISRTQYSNPAFEVAVTSNHNAGELSAADHIFINEGGGTVVGEEIALLD
                     LSLGTDNISTGEQETSFFQSTPQEAASRIRRPYPNRLTVNREVTDPLFLGNVKSLVTFE
                     NPTFTPEDISLIFEQDVDSISAAPHPDFQDVVKLSRPYFERVGEYVRVSRYGQKASMKT
                     RGGTVIGPIFHYYTDISAIEGGEEAIELQVLGEHSGDSVVVVDTDLDNVSLHSSSLLSS
                     LPDEALLDHPEIFPETMQLVIGPRGRTVIPLPDLMIERPPIPPSDYGVYVFYPVSDSGR
                     PSVYPDDVPLVILTLDTSGPNYDIHPSLLKRRRRVYV*"
     misc_feaure     1..562
                     /note="URR"
     misc_feaure     457..476
                     /note="E1BS"
     misc_feaure     404..416
                     /note="E2BS"
     CDS             join(1638..1669,3686..4418)
                     /gene="E8^E2"
                     /protein_id="MJ23_E8^E2"
                     /translation="MKLKILMKNYSLSPPVSPSGGQGQRKRKREGEGEDEGERQGKKQR
                     QQQAATASRRLPRTVSPTHQTTGPSPPRTRQGSQSSPRYTPRHTRSPGSPITASTPHLY
                     TTRVGRGRGRGRGRGRGRVLGRGGQRQGERTPSSAPPSPEEVGRRRQTPQRRSRTRLGR
                     LIEDARDPPIVLLKGGPNALKCYRYRLNRDHSDLFEAISTCFRWVYPNASGNPSETRLL
                     LSFTGKQQRDLFLDTVHVPRGFSVAFGSLESL*"
     CDS             join(1259..1274,3686..4173)
                     /gene="E1^E4"
                     /protein_id="MJ23_E1^E4"
                     /translation="MDDKKACLLQYLLREDKDKERGKERERGRTKEKDRGRNRGSSRPL
                     LPREGSPAPSPRPTKPPALRRRGRARGARALHATPLGTRGLQGHPSPPQHPISTPPESD
                     EDEEEVEGEEEEEYWDEGDSDKENGLLHQLRHLQKKWDDDVKRLNEEVERDLEGLLKTR
                     ETPR*"
ORIGIN
        1 ttatgatgtg ttatttgtga gtctatattt gttgtttgta atgtctgtcc atgtatgtcc
       61 acttctgtaa ttaaaaaatt tttgtttgat tcactgtcca ggtgtgtcta atactctttg
      121 tgtttgtcat caatttacag cttaaatact gagcatgtct taccctgtta gtgttatttt
      181 gccaaacatc tgtcagtgtc tctgctctag gcaagtaggc aagaacagac tgagttttta
      241 atgagtaagc tgttttggct ggcgccattt ggctttttag gcgccatttt atgaacttca
      301 aaggaacgct tccgattggt tgacacggga ggccggcaca taggattaaa actactggcg
      361 tatttcccag acagttggca gaacaaaaat tgctccaggc agtaacgaat tcggtcttga
      421 cacggttggt gttttacagt tactggtaag taatgattgt tgttagcaac aacaatgctc
      481 acatatccct aactagttct tacttgacac gaatggtaga gtgtataaat agagaagaac
      541 tgtgcacagc tatatttctc acatggctgc gcggctggag aacaacccag gcagggtatc
      601 cgaccttgca agacaacagg aaaaaagact tgatgaaata caaataccct gcaatttttg
      661 tggaatttgg atgacattgc ctgataaggt gaagtttgat cttactggac taagactcat
      721 ttggaaaact gggggtccca gaggcatatg ccaaccatgt gttagggctg ttggatttca
      781 agaatttgtg aaattttatg agggtactac agatgcatta agaatagaac atgattatgg
      841 ggtcagattt ttagatatac ttgtaaggtg tcattgttgt atgagggcat taaccgatgc
      901 tgaaaagggg gcaattatta gtaccaagtc gcctgtgcac agggtgagag gtttatggaa
      961 atctagatgc atgcattgtt caaactatta atcatgtggg gagtattacc cactctcaaa
     1021 gatattattt tagaaaagtt gtctgaccca gtagagctag ttcctgagga gttgcatgac
     1081 caggaggagg agacagaaca ggtgcaactt gtcactaagg aaataatagt gacctgcttt
     1141 tgtggaacat tgttaagtat atctgtggct tgctctggag aaactctttt acaatttgaa
     1201 caactgattc ttgaaaatct gaccttcctt tgcggcgcct gcgtagagga acaacaaaat
     1261 ggatgataaa aaaggtactg attatcctga ggagggatgt agtggatggt atttggtgca
     1321 agaggctgaa tgtgatgata tagatgattc ccttgaaaaa ttatttgatc agagtcagga
     1381 atcagatata tcagatttgc ttgataatgg gtctgtttcc cagggaaatt ctttggcttt
     1441 atttgcacat caatgcaata tcgaaagtga aagacaatta caggtactaa aaagaaaatt
     1501 tctaccaagc ccagacaaaa atgatttgag tccgcggttg cagactctca ccatatctcc
     1561 cgggagtgat cgcgttaaaa aaagattatt tattccccct aatgacagtg gaatagacat
     1621 agaggtcatt acagaaaatg aagttgaaga tactaatgaa gaattacagg tagaccatgt
     1681 aaatactccg cgggcagaag aggttgttag tgaactgtgt aaaagtaaaa atgttcgcat
     1741 gttattattt gctaaattta aggaagcttt tgtatgcagt tttacagaga ttacgcggcc
     1801 atttaaaagt gataagacct gcattgctga ttgggttgtg tttgcgtatg gaatgtctga
     1861 atgtttttta cgcggccatt taaaagtgat aagacctgca ttgctgattg ggttgtgttt
     1921 gcgtatggaa tgtctgaatg tttttatgaa agtgcaaaag agcttctttc caaatcatgt
     1981 gaatatcttc acantgaaaa tgtttcaatt agaaaaagga aatgcctgtc tatttctaat
     2041 gagatacaaa acacagaaat gcagggaaac aattttaaaa atgtttgtta catcattggg
     2101 agttacagca gaacaaatgt taatagaccc tcccaacatt agaaaaccag ccgcagctat
     2161 attctggtat aaagcttctt taagcaatac atcttttgtg gtaggggaaa caccagaatg
     2221 gattaggaga cacaccatgg tgtcactggc catggaagaa gagaaaacat ttgacctttc
     2281 tctaatgata caatgggctt atgataatga ttttactgat gaatgcacaa ttgcttatga
     2341 atatgctaaa atagcagatg aagagggaaa cgcagctgca tttttaaaat caaataatca
     2401 agcaaagtat gtgaaggact gcacatatat ggtcagacaa tataaaagag cagaaatgaa
     2461 aaatatgaac atgggtcagt ggataagatt taaattgtct gccataaaga aagaaggaga
     2521 ctggaaggaa attgtcagat ttttgagata ccagaattta tcttttataa attttattat
     2581 aataatgaaa cagtttctta aaggaattcc aaagaaaaac tgtgttgttc tctatggtcc
     2641 ccctaataca gggaagtcat tattctgtat gagtcttctc agagtgctgc atggaaaagt
     2701 tataagcttt actaacagac aaagccagtt ctggttacag ccacttgcag atacaaaaat
     2761 tgcccttttg gatgatgcca catatccatg ctggcaatac atagatgtat atcttagaaa
     2821 tgcattagat ggtaatccaa tatctttgga ttgcaaacac aaagccccta tgcaaataaa
     2881 atgtcctcca cttctgataa caactaatgt tgatgtttta agagatgata ccttaaaata
     2941 tattcacagt agggtacaag tgttggaaat gagattagag tttcccttaa cagctacagg
     3001 cgaacctggc tttaacctta atgatgaaaa ttggaaatct ttttttgaaa ggttttggga
     3061 acagttagaa ttacccactg aagaagagga tgcagaaact tcaagaccgt ttagatgcgg
     3121 ttcaagagaa ccttctgaca ctttatgaga aaaacagtac aaaattatca gatcaaatag
     3181 aacattggaa aaatgtcagg actgaaaatg ttctttatta ctatgccaga aaacaaggcc
     3241 ttacccactt aggccttaat actgtacctc cattacaagt cactgaacat cggggtaaaa
     3301 ctgcaattga aatgcaatta accctagaaa ctttagcatt gtcaccctat aaagatgaac
     3361 cttggacact tgcagaaacc agtgtggaag gctggacgtc tccacctaag tattgtttca
     3421 aaaaagaggg tgaacgtgtg tctgtgatat atgatggtga tgaaaataat gagaatgtgt
     3481 atgtgaaatg gaagtatata tattatcaaa ctgatgatca acaatggata aaaacaccag
     3541 gtcatgtaga taatattgga ttatttttct atgatgaaca tttaaataaa acctactata
     3601 ttttatttaa agatgatgcc aaaagatata gcattatggg gaagtgggat gtcaggtata
     3661 aaaaccaaat attttcttct gccagcctgt ctcctccagt atctccttcg ggaggacaag
     3721 gacaaagaaa gaggaaaaga gagggagagg gggaggacga aggagaaaga caggggaaga
     3781 aacagaggca gcagcaggcc gctactgcct cgagaaggct cccccgcacc gtctccccga
     3841 cccaccaaac caccggccct tcgccgccga ggacgcgcca ggggagccag agctctccac
     3901 gctacacccc taggcacacg cggtctccag ggtcacccat caccgcctca acaccccatc
     3961 tctacaccac ccgagtcgga cgaggacgag gaagaggtcg agggagagga agaggaagag
     4021 tactgggacg agggggacag cgacaaggag aacggactcc ttcatcagct ccgccatctc
     4081 cagaagaagt gggacgacga cgtcaaacgc ctcaacgaag aagtagaacg agacttggaa
     4141 ggcttattga agacgcgcga gaccccccga tagtgctgct taaaggtgga ccaaatgctt
     4201 tgaaatgtta tagatacaga cttaatagag atcacagtga cttatttgaa gccattagca
     4261 cttgtttcag atgggtttat cccaatgcta gcggtaatcc ttctgaaact agactgctcc
     4321 tttcatttac tggcaaacaa caaagagacc tgtttctgga cactgtgcat gttccaaggg
     4381 ggttttctgt agcatttggg tccttagaga gtttgtagaa tgccaaagag aaagcgccgc
     4441 gcagcggtag aagacatata ttcacattgt atccgttttg ggacatgtcc ccaagatgta
     4501 aaagataagg tggagggaag tacaattgca gataaaatat tacaatatgg aagtgctggt
     4561 gtttttcttg ggggccttgg gattggtaca ggccgtggct cagggggctc cactggttat
     4621 gttcctcttg gagaaggccc tggaataagg gttggcaata ggcctcaatt tccaaggcct
     4681 tttgttcctc aaccattaga tcctattggt gttggaccaa gagagtatat tcctctgcag
     4741 cctgtagatc caatgggccc ttccattgtt cctttagagg agataccacc ttccatagat
     4801 atcccaggaa gtaatgttga ggttgtagct gaagtaaacc ctgtatcaga tattccaacc
     4861 tcaagggtac ctgttgtaac tactgatgga gattcatctg cagttgttga aataacaccg
     4921 catgcccccc cagtgcgcac tataagcaga acacaatatt caaatccagc atttgaggtg
     4981 gcagtaacta gcaatcacaa tgcaggtgaa ttgagtgcag cagaccatat ctttatcaat
     5041 gaaggtggag gcacagttgt gggtgaagag atagctttat tggatttgag tttgggaaca
     5101 gacaacattt ctactggtga acaggaaaca tcattttttc agagtactcc acaagaggca
     5161 gcttcccgca ttcgcaggcc atatcccaac aggttaacag tgaatagaga ggttacagat
     5221 ccactatttt tgggcaatgt gaagtctttg gttacttttg aaaatccaac tttcacacca
     5281 gaagatatta gtttgatttt tgaacaagat gtagactcta tatctgctgc tcctcatcct
     5341 gattttcagg atgtggttaa attgtccaga ccatactttg aaagagttgg tgagtatgtt
     5401 agggttagca gatatgggca aaaagcatct atgaagacaa ggggaggtac tgttatagga
     5461 cctatattcc actattatac agatatttca gctatagaag gtggggagga ggccatagag
     5521 ttgcaggtat taggtgagca ctcaggggat tcagttgtag ttgtagatac agaccttgat
     5581 aatgtgagct tacattcttc atctttactc agttccttac ctgatgaggc tttactggat
     5641 catccagaaa tatttcctga gaccatgcaa ctagttatag gtcccagagg ccgcacagtc
     5701 attccattac ctgatctaat gattgaaaga ccacccattc ctccttctga ttatggggtt
     5761 tatgtctttt atccagtaag tgattcaggg aggcctagtg tctatcctga tgatgttcca
     5821 ttagtaatat tgacactgga cactagtggc ccaaactatg atatacatcc tagcttatta
     5881 aaaaggagaa gaagagttta tgtctgattt tgattttttc agatggcggt ttggttacca
     5941 gcgcagaata aattttacat acctccccag ccatttacaa agatactcag cacggatgaa
     6001 tatgtgacca ggacgcaata ttactaccat gctggcagtg aaaggttgct gactgttgga
     6061 catccttatt atgacattat taaggatgat aatgtaactg taactgtgcc taaagtatct
     6121 ccaaatcaat atagggtttt taggattaga ttacctgatc caaacaagtt tgcttttgct
     6181 gataaaaata tttatgatcc agagaaggaa aggttggtgt gggcctgcag aggaattgag
     6241 gtcagcagag gtcaaccctt aggtgttcca gtaactggaa atcctttgtt taacagggga
     6301 gatgatgttg aaaataatgg gaaatataat ggcactgctt ataaggatca aaatgatcac
     6361 agacaaaaca tagcatttga tccaaagcag gttcaattgt tattggttgg ctgtgaacct
     6421 gctactggtg aattttggac agctgcaagg agatgtaatg gagaacagta tcaaatgggt
     6481 gaccccttac caattgaatt gaaaaataga ataattcaag atggtgacat ggtggatata
     6541 ggatttggtg caatggacta caggctttta cagccaaaca aatctgatgc acctttggac
     6601 attttaaaca gcacaacatt atatcctgat tatattaaga tggccaagga aaaatttgga
     6661 aattctcttt ttttttatgc cagacgggaa caactttatg gcagacattt tttcagtagg
     6721 gatggtgaca tgggaaagga aagtacacct caggatttgt atattgcttc tactaatggt
     6781 caggcacagg ctacaatgtc cactaataat tattgtgtca ctcccagtgg atctcttatt
     6841 agcagtgatt ctcaattatt taataggccc tactggattc agagggcaca gggaaaaaat
     6901 aatggtgttg cttggcataa ccagttattt gttactgtgg ttgacaatac taggggaaca
     6961 atcatgacta ttaattctgc tgctgataat aatggagctt cgaattatgt ggctagtaag
     7021 tttaaagaat atttaagaca tgttgaggaa tttgaattag aatttatttt tcaattatgc
     7081 aaagttaaat tgacaccaga gaatttagct ttcttacata ccatggatga gactttgtta
     7141 gatgaatggg aattaaatat taccactcct aagggtgcta taattgagga tgcttacaga
     7201 tatattcaat cctctgcaac taaatgtcct gacaatgtgc ctcctcctgc aaacaaagac
     7261 ccatgggcta actttaaatt ctgggagata gatttgagag aggacatgtc tgaagaatta
     7321 gacatgtttc ctttaggaag gaagttttta tatcagagtg gaatgagtaa taatgctaga
     7381 actatcaatg gatctacagg gtctatttct cgcaagacta aaaggaggag gggttag
//
